>Addgene plasmid #200468 | pKLV2-U6gRNA5(ARID1A(44))-PGKpuro2ABFP-W | addgene full sequence | sequence record 418465 | Addgene NGS Result
CCCCCGCCCATTGACGTCAATAATGACGTATGTTCCCATAGTAACGCCAATAGGGACTTTCCATTGACGT
CAATGGGTGGAGTATTTACGGTAAACTGCCCACTTGGCAGTACATCAAGTGTATCATATGCCAAGTACGC
CCCCTATTGACGTCAATGACGGTAAATGGCCCGCCTGGCATTATGCCCAGTACATGACCTTATGGGACTT
TCCTACTTGGCAGTACATCTACGTATTAGTCATCGCTATTACCATGGTGATGCGGTTTTGGCAGTACATC
AATGGGCGTGGATAGCGGTTTGACTCACGGGGATTTCCAAGTCTCCACCCCATTGACGTCAATGGGAGTT
TGTTTTGGCACCAAAATCAACGGGACTTTCCAAAATGTCGTAACAACTCCGCCCCATTGACGCAAATGGG
CGGTAGGCGTGTACGGTGGGAGGTCTATATAAGCAGCGCGTTTTGCCTGTACTGGGTCTCTCTGGTTAGA
CCAGATCTGAGCCTGGGAGCTCTCTGGCTAACTAGGGAACCCACTGCTTAAGCCTCAATAAAGCTTGCCT
TGAGTGCTTCAAGTAGTGTGTGCCCGTCTGTTGTGTGACTCTGGTAACTAGAGATCCCTCAGACCCTTTT
AGTCAGTGTGGAAAATCTCTAGCAGTGGCGCCCGAACAGGGACTTGAAAGCGAAAGGGAAACCAGAGGAG
CTCTCTCGACGCAGGACTCGGCTTGCTGAAGCGCGCACGGCAAGAGGCGAGGGGCGGCGACTGGTGAGTA
CGCCAAAAATTTTGACTAGCGGAGGCTAGAAGGAGAGAGATGGGTGCGAGAGCGTCAGTATTAAGCGGGG
GAGAATTAGATCGCGATGGGAAAAAATTCGGTTAAGGCCAGGGGGAAAGAAAAAATATAAATTAAAACAT
ATAGTATGGGCAAGCAGGGAGCTAGAACGATTCGCAGTTAATCCTGGCCTGTTAGAAACATCAGAAGGCT
GTAGACAAATACTGGGACAGCTACAACCATCCCTTCAGACAGGATCAGAAGAACTTAGATCATTATATAA
TACAGTAGCAACCCTCTATTGTGTGCATCAAAGGATAGAGATAAAAGACACCAAGGAAGCTTTAGACAAG
ATAGAGGAAGAGCAAAACAAAAGTAAGACCACCGCACAGCAAGCGGCCGGCCGCGCTGATCTTCAGACCT
GGAGGAGGAGATATGAGGGACAATTGGAGAAGTGAATTATATAAATATAAAGTAGTAAAAATTGAACCAT
TAGGAGTAGCACCCACCAAGGCAAAGAGAAGAGTGGTGCAGAGAGAAAAAAGAGCAGTGGGAATAGGAGC
TTTGTTCCTTGGGTTCTTGGGAGCAGCAGGAAGCACTATGGGCGCAGCGTCAATGACGCTGACGGTACAG
GCCAGACAATTATTGTCTGGTATAGTGCAGCAGCAGAACAATTTGCTGAGGGCTATTGAGGCGCAACAGC
ATCTGTTGCAACTCACAGTCTGGGGCATCAAGCAGCTCCAGGCAAGAATCCTGGCTGTGGAAAGATACCT
AAAGGATCAACAGCTCCTGGGGATTTGGGGTTGCTCTGGAAAACTCATTTGCACCACTGCTGTGCCTTGG
AATGCTAGTTGGAGTAATAAATCTCTGGAACAGATTTGGAATCACACGACCTGGATGGAGTGGGACAGAG
AAATTAACAATTACACAAGCTTAATACACTCCTTAATTGAAGAATCGCAAAACCAGCAAGAAAAGAATGA
ACAAGAATTATTGGAATTAGATAAATGGGCAAGTTTGTGGAATTGGTTTAACATAACAAATTGGCTGTGG
TATATAAAATTATTCATAATGATAGTAGGAGGCTTGGTAGGTTTAAGAATAGTTTTTGCTGTACTTTCTA
TAGTGAATAGAGTTAGGCAGGGATATTCACCATTATCGTTTCAGACCCACCTCCCAACCCCGAGGGGACC
CGACAGGCCCGAAGGAATAGAAGAAGAAGGTGGAGAGAGAGACAGAGACAGATCCATTCGATTAGTGAAC
GGATCGGCACTGCGTGCGCCAATTCTGCAGACAAATGGCAGTATTCATCCACAATTTTAAAAGAAAAGGG
GGGATTGGGGGGTACAGTGCAGGGGAAAGAATAGTAGACATAATAGCAACAGACATACAAACTAAAGAAT
TACAAAAACAAATTACAAAAATTCAAAATTTTCGGGTTTATTACAGGGACAGCAGAGATCCAGTTTGGTT
AGTACCGGGCCCTACGCGTCCAAGGTCGGGCAGGAAGAGGGCCTATTTCCCATGATTCCTTCATATTTGC
ATATACGATACAAGGCTGTTAGAGAGATAATTAGAATTAATTTGACTGTAAACACAAAGATATTAGTACA
AAATACGTGACGTAGAAAGTAATAATTTCTTGGGTAGTTTGCAGTTTTAAAATTATGTTTTAAAATGGAC
TATCATATGCTTACCGTAACTTGAAAGTATTTCGATTTCTTGGCTTTATATATCTTGTGGAAAGGACGAA
ACACCGAGGGCAAACTGCCCAGTGTGTTTAAGAGCTATGCTGGAAACAGCATAGCAAGTTTAAATAAGGC
TAGTCCGTTATCAACTTGAAAAAGTGGCACCGAGTCGGTGCTTTTTTTGGATCCAATTCTACCGGGTAGG
GGAGGCGCTTTTCCCAAGGCAGTCTGGAGCATGCGCTTTAGCAGCCCCGCTGGGCACTTGGCGCTACACA
AGTGGCCTCTGGCCTCGCACACATTCCACATCCACCGGTAGGCGCCAACCGGCTCCGTTCTTTGGTGGCC
CCTTCGCGCCACCTTCTACTCCTCCCCTAGTCAGGAAGTTCCCCCCCGCCCCGCAGCTCGCGTCGTGCAG
GACGTGACAAATGGAAGTAGCACGTCTCACTAGTCTCGTGCAGATGGACAGCACCGCTGAGCAATGGAAG
CGGGTAGGCCTTTGGGGCAGCGGCCAATAGCAGCTTTGCTCCTTCGCTTTCTGGGCTCAGAGGCTGGGAA
GGGGTGGGTCCGGGGGCGGGCTCAGGGGCGGGCTCAGGGGCGGGGCGGGCGCCCGAAGGTCCTCCGGAGG
CCCGGCATTCTGCACGCTTCAAAAGCGCACGTCTGCCGCGCTGTTCTCCTCTTCCTCATCTCCGGGCCTT
TCGACCTGCATCCATCTAGATCTCGAGCAGCTGAAGCTTACCATGACCGAGTACAAGCCCACGGTGCGCC
TCGCCACCCGCGACGACGTCCCCAGGGCCGTACGCACCCTCGCCGCCGCGTTCGCCGACTACCCCGCCAC
GCGCCACACCGTCGATCCGGACCGCCACATCGAGCGGGTCACCGAGCTGCAAGAACTCTTCCTCACGCGC
GTCGGGCTCGACATCGGCAAGGTGTGGGTCGCGGACGACGGCGCCGCGGTGGCGGTCTGGACCACGCCGG
AGAGCGTCGAAGCGGGGGCGGTGTTCGCCGAGATCGGCCCGCGCATGGCCGAGTTGAGCGGTTCCCGGCT
GGCCGCGCAGCAACAGATGGAAGGCCTCCTGGCGCCGCACCGGCCCAAGGAGCCCGCGTGGTTCCTGGCC
ACCGTCGGCGTCTCGCCCGACCACCAGGGCAAGGGTCTGGGCAGCGCCGTCGTGCTCCCCGGAGTGGAGG
CGGCCGAGCGCGCCGGGGTGCCCGCCTTCCTGGAGACCTCCGCGCCCCGCAACCTCCCCTTCTACGAGCG
GCTCGGCTTCACCGTCACCGCCGACGTCGAGGTGCCCGAAGGACCGCGCACCTGGTGCATGACCCGCAAG
CCCGGTGCCGGCGGCGGGTCCGGAGGAGAGGGCAGAGGAAGTCTCCTAACATGCGGTGACGTGGAGGAGA
ATCCTGGCCCAATGAGCGAGCTGATTAAGGAGAACATGCACATGAAGCTGTACATGGAGGGCACCGTGGA
CAACCATCACTTCAAGTGCACATCCGAGGGCGAAGGCAAGCCCTACGAGGGCACCCAGACCATGAGAATC
AAGGTGGTCGAGGGCGGCCCTCTCCCCTTCGCCTTCGACATCCTGGCTACTAGCTTCCTCTACGGCAGCA
AGACCTTCATCAACCACACCCAGGGCATCCCCGACTTCTTCAAGCAGTCCTTCCCTGAGGGCTTCACATG
GGAGAGAGTCACCACATACGAGGACGGGGGCGTGCTGACCGCTACCCAGGACACCAGCCTCCAGGACGGC
TGCCTCATCTACAACGTCAAGATCAGAGGGGTGAACTTCACATCCAACGGCCCTGTGATGCAGAAGAAAA
CACTCGGCTGGGAGGCCTTCACCGAGACGCTGTACCCCGCTGACGGCGGCCTGGAAGGCAGAAACGACAT
GGCCCTGAAGCTCGTGGGCGGGAGCCATCTGATCGCAAACATCAAGACCACATATAGATCCAAGAAACCC
GCTAAGAACCTCAAGATGCCTGGCGTCTACTATGTGGACTACAGACTGGAAAGAATCAAGGAGGCCAACA
ACGAGACCTACGTCGAGCAGCACGAGGTGGCAGTGGCCAGATACTGCGACCTCCCTAGCAAACTGGGGCA
CAAGCTTAATTGAGCGGCCGCTCAACCTCTGGATTACAAAATTTGTGAAAGATTGACTGGTATTCTTAAC
TATGTTGCTCCTTTTACGCTATGTGGATACGCTGCTTTAATGCCTTTGTATCATGCTATTGCTTCCCGTA
TGGCTTTCATTTTCTCCTCCTTGTATAAATCCTGGTTGCTGTCTCTTTATGAGGAGTTGTGGCCCGTTGT
CAGGCAACGTGGCGTGGTGTGCACTGTGTTTGCTGACGCAACCCCCACTGGTTGGGGCATTGCCACCACC
TGTCAGCTCCTTTCCGGGACTTTCGCTTTCCCCCTCCCTATTGCCACGGCGGAACTCATCGCCGCCTGCC
TTGCCCGCTGCTGGACAGGGGCTCGGCTGTTGGGCACTGACAATTCCGTGGTGTTGTCGGGGAAATCATC
GTCCTTTCCTTGGCTGCTCGCCTGTGTTGCCACCTGGATTCTGCGCGGGACGTCCTTCTGCTACGTCCCT
TCGGCCCTCAATCCAGCGGACCTTCCTTCCCGCGGCCTGCTGCCGGCTCTGCGGCCTCTTCCGCGTCTAC
GCCTTCGCCCTCAGACGAGTCGGATCTCCCTTTGGGCCGCCTCCCCGCAGGTACCTTTAAGACCAATGAC
TTACAAGGCAGCTGTAGATCTTAGCCACTTTTTAAAAGAAAAGGGGGGACTGGAAGGGCTAATTCACTCC
CAAAGAAGTCAAGATCTGCTTTTTGCCTGTACTGGGTCTCTCTGGTTAGACCAGAGTCTCTCTGGTTAGA
CCAGATCTGAGCCTGGGAGCTCTCTGGCTAACTAGGGAACCCACTGCTTAAGCCTCAATAAAGCTTGCCT
TGAGTGCTTCAAGTAGTGTGTGCCCGTCTGTTGTGTGACTCTGGTAACTAGAGATCCCTCAGACCCTTTT
AGTCAGTGTGGAAAATCTCTAGCAGTTTAAACCCGCTGATCAGCCTCGACTGTGCCTTCTAGTTGCCAGC
CATCTGTTGTTTGCCCCTCCCCCGTGCCTTCCTTGACCCTGGAAGGTGCCACTCCCACTGTCCTTTCCTA
ATAAAATGAGGAAATTGCATCGCATTGTCTGAGTAGGTGTCATTCTATTCTGGGGGGTGGGGTGGGGCAG
GACAGCAAGGGGGAGGATTGGGAAGTCAATAGCAGGCATGCTGGGGATGCGGTGGGCTCTATGGGCGGCC
GTTAATTAAGCTTTTGTTCCCTTTAGTGAGGGTTAATTGCGCGCTTGGCGTAATCATGGTCATAGCTGTT
TCCTGTGTGAAATTGTTATCCGCTCACAATTCCACACAACATACGAGCCGGGAGCATAAAGTGTAAAGCC
TGGGGTGCCTAATGAGTGAGCTAACTCACATTAATTGCGTTGCGCTCACTGCCCGCTTTCCAGTCGGGAA
ACCTGTCGTGCCAGCTGCATTAATGAATCGGCCAACGCGCGGGGAGAGGCGGTTTGCGTATTGGGCGCTC
TTCCGCTTCCTCGCTCACTGACTCGCTGCGCTCGGTCGTTCGGCTGCGGCGAGCGGTATCAGCTCACTCA
AAGGCGGTAATACGGTTATCCACAGAATCAGGGGATAACGCAGGAAAGAACATGTGAGCAAAAGGCCAGC
AAAAGGCCAGGAACCGTAAAAAGGCCGCGTTGCTGGCGTTTTTCCATAGGCTCCGCCCCCCTGACGAGCA
TCACAAAAATCGACGCTCAAGTCAGAGGTGGCGAAACCCGACAGGACTATAAAGATACCAGGCGTTTCCC
CCTGGAAGCTCCCTCGTGCGCTCTCCTGTTCCGACCCTGCCGCTTACCGGATACCTGTCCGCCTTTCTCC
CTTCGGGAAGCGTGGCGCTTTCTCATAGCTCACGCTGTAGGTATCTCAGTTCGGTGTAGGTCGTTCGCTC
CAAGCTGGGCTGTGTGCACGAACCCCCCGTTCAGCCCGACCGCTGCGCCTTATCCGGTAACTATCGTCTT
GAGTCCAACCCGGTAAGACACGACTTATCGCCACTGGCAGCAGCCACTGGTAACAGGATTAGCAGAGCGA
GGTATGTAGGCGGTGCTACAGAGTTCTTGAAGTGGTGGCCTAACTACGGCTACACTAGAAGAACAGTATT
TGGTATCTGCGCTCTGCTGAAGCCAGTTACCTTCGGAAAAAGAGTTGGTAGCTCTTGATCCGGCAAACAA
ACCACCGCTGGTAGCGGTGGTTTTTTTGTTTGCAAGCAGCAGATTACGCGCAGAAAAAAAGGATCTCAAG
AAGATCCTTTGATCTTTTCTACGGGGTCTGACGCTCAGTGGAACGAAAACTCACGTTAAGGGATTTTGGT
CATGAGATTATCAAAAAGGATCTTCACCTAGATCCTTTTAAATTAAAAATGAAGTTTTAAATCAATCTAA
AGTATATATGAGTAAACTTGGTCTGACAGTTACCAATGCTTAATCAGTGAGGCACCTATCTCAGCGATCT
GTCTATTTCGTTCATCCATAGTTGCCTGACTCCCCGTCGTGTAGATAACTACGATACGGGAGGGCTTACC
ATCTGGCCCCAGTGCTGCAATGATACCGCGAGACCCACGCTCACCGGCTCCAGATTTATCAGCAATAAAC
CAGCCAGCCGGAAGGGCCGAGCGCAGAAGTGGTCCTGCAACTTTATCCGCCTCCATCCAGTCTATTAATT
GTTGCCGGGAAGCTAGAGTAAGTAGTTCGCCAGTTAATAGTTTGCGCAACGTTGTTGCCATTGCTACAGG
CATCGTGGTGTCACGCTCGTCGTTTGGTATGGCTTCATTCAGCTCCGGTTCCCAACGATCAAGGCGAGTT
ACATGATCCCCCATGTTGTGCAAAAAAGCGGTTAGCTCCTTCGGTCCTCCGATCGTTGTCAGAAGTAAGT
TGGCCGCAGTGTTATCACTCATGGTTATGGCAGCACTGCATAATTCTCTTACTGTCATGCCATCCGTAAG
ATGCTTTTCTGTGACTGGTGAGTACTCAACCAAGTCATTCTGAGAATAGTGTATGCGGCGACCGAGTTGC
TCTTGCCCGGCGTCAATACGGGATAATACCGCGCCACATAGCAGAACTTTAAAAGTGCTCATCATTGGAA
AACGTTCTTCGGGGCGAAAACTCTCAAGGATCTTACCGCTGTTGAGATCCAGTTCGATGTAACCCACTCG
TGCACCCAACTGATCTTCAGCATCTTTTACTTTCACCAGCGTTTCTGGGTGAGCAAAAACAGGAAGGCAA
AATGCCGCAAAAAAGGGAATAAGGGCGACACGGAAATGTTGAATACTCATACTCTTCCTTTTTCAATATT
ATTGAAGCATTTATCAGGGTTATTGTCTCATGAGCGGATACATATTTGAATGTATTTAGAAAAATAAACA
AATAGGGGTTCCGCGCACATTTCCCCGAAAAGTGCCACCTAAATTGTAAGCGTTAATATTTTGTTAAAAT
TCGCGTTAAATTTTTGTTAAATCAGCTCATTTTTTAACCAATAGGCCGAAATCGGCAAAATCCCTTATAA
ATCAAAAGAATAGACCGAGATAGGGT
[37 nt withheld, positions 8077-8113]
AAAGAACGTGGACTCCAACGTCAAAGG
[49 nt withheld, positions 8141-8189]
T
[91 nt withheld, positions 8191-8281]
G
[124 nt withheld, positions 8283-8406]
CCCATTCGCCATTCAGGCTGCGCAACTGTTGGGAAGGGCGATCGGTGCGGGCCTCTTCGCTATTACGCCA
GCTGGCGAAAGGGGGATGTGCTGCAAGGCGATTAAGTTGGGTAACGCCAGGGTTTTCCCAGTCACGACGT
TGTAAAACGACGGCCAGTGAGCGCGCGTAATACGACTCACTATAGGGCGAATTGACTAGTACATAACTTA
CGGTAAATGGCCCGCCTGGCTGACCGCCCAACGA
Features (pLannotate 1.2.2; 28 found; start..end, strand, type, name):
    257..456     +  promoter       CMV promoter: human cytomegalovirus (CMV) immediate early promoter
    474..654     +  LTR            5' LTR (truncated): truncated 5' long terminal repeat (LTR) from HIV-1
    701..826     +  misc_feature   HIV-1 Ψ: packaging signal of human immunodeficiency virus type 1
    810..1148    +  CDS            HIV-1 gag (fragment): gag protein from human immunodeficiency virus 1; gag
   1325..1558    +  misc_feature   RRE: The Rev response element (RRE) of HIV-1 allows for Rev-dependent mRNA export from the nucleus to the cytoplasm.
   1935..2035    +  CDS            Rev (fragment): human immunodeficiency virus 1 (HIV-1) Rev protein; rev; enhances nuclear export of unspliced and incompletely spliced viral mRNAs
   2085..2202    +  misc_feature   cPPT/CTS: central polypurine tract and central termination sequence of HIV-1
   2277..2517    +  promoter       U6 promoter: RNA polymerase III promoter for human U6 snRNA
   2564..2631    +  misc_RNA       tracrRNA (fragment): trans-activating CRISPR RNA for the Streptococcus pyogenes CRISPR/Cas9 system
   2654..3153    +  promoter       PGK promoter: mouse phosphoglycerate kinase 1 promoter
   3193..3789    +  CDS            PuroR (fragment): puromycin N-acetyltransferase; pac from Streptomyces; confers resistance to puromycin
   3862..4560    +  CDS            TagBFP: TagBFP is a basic (constitutively fluorescent) blue fluorescent protein published in 2008, derived from Entacmaea quadricolor. It is reported to be a very rapidly-maturing monomer with very low acid sensitivity.
   4572..5158    +  misc_feature   WPRE: woodchuck hepatitis virus posttranscriptional regulatory element
   5152..5298    +  CDS            nef (fragment): NEF_HV1LA - Experimental evidence at protein level: Swiss-Prot protein existence level 1. Extracellular Nef protein targets CD4(+) T-lymphocytes for apoptosis by interacting with CXCR4 surface receptors. From Human immunodeficiency virus type 1 group M subtype B (isolate Lai) (HIV-1).
   5306..5484    +  LTR            5' LTR (truncated): truncated 5' long terminal repeat (LTR) from HIV-1
   5510..5621    +  polyA_signal   bGH poly(A) signal: bovine growth hormone polyadenylation signal
   5760..5778    -  promoter       T3 promoter: promoter for bacteriophage T3 RNA polymerase
   5823..5839    -  protein_bind   lac operator: The lac repressor binds to the lac operator to inhibit transcription in E. coli. This inhibition can be relieved by adding lactose or isopropyl-β-D-thiogalactopyranoside (IPTG). lac repressor encoded by lacI
   5847..5877    -  promoter       lac promoter: promoter for the E. coli lac operon
   5892..5913    -  protein_bind   CAP binding site: CAP binding activates transcription in the presence of cAMP. E. coli catabolite activator protein
   5926..6018    -  CDS            lacI (fragment): lac repressor; lacI; The lac repressor binds to the lac operator to inhibit transcription in E. coli. This inhibition can be relieved by adding lactose or isopropyl-β-D-thiogalactopyranoside (IPTG).
   6201..6789    -  rep_origin     ori: high-copy-number ColE1/pMB1/pBR322/pUC origin of replication
   6960..7820    -  CDS            AmpR: β-lactamase; bla; confers resistance to ampicillin, carbenicillin, and related antibiotics
   7821..7925    -  promoter       AmpR promoter: bla
   7978..8406    -  rep_origin     f1 ori (sequence partly withheld): f1 bacteriophage origin of replication; arrow indicates direction of (+) strand synthesis
   8411..8566    -  CDS            lacZα (fragment): LacZα fragment of β-galactosidase; lacZ fragment
   8574..8592    +  promoter       T7 promoter: promoter for bacteriophage T7 RNA polymerase
   8606..256     +  enhancer       CMV enhancer (across the origin): human cytomegalovirus immediate early enhancer
