[The description below was written by a language model from this plasmid's Addgene catalogue record and pLannotate feature annotations shown in this document.]
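Description:
pKLV2-U6gRNA5(ARID1A(44))-PGKpuro2ABFP-W is an 8,650 bp lentiviral guide RNA expression vector carrying a single CRISPR guide against human ARID1A (also known as BAF250a), a subunit of the BAF chromatin remodelling complex. It derives from the pKLV2-U6gRNA5(BbsI)-PGKpuro2ABFP-W backbone, with the guide inserted between two BbsI sites that were destroyed during cloning. In bacteria the plasmid is maintained through a high-copy ColE1/pUC-type origin and selected with ampicillin via the β-lactamase gene. An f1 origin and remnants of a lac/lacZα cloning region, flanked by T3 and T7 promoters, are also present in the backbone.

The viral portion has a CMV enhancer/promoter driving a truncated HIV-1 5' LTR, which makes genomic RNA production in packaging cells independent of Tat. This is followed by the Ψ packaging signal with a gag fragment, the RRE for Rev-dependent nuclear export, and the cPPT/CTS. A second truncated LTR sits downstream with a bGH polyadenylation signal. Between these elements, a human U6 RNA polymerase III promoter transcribes the ARID1A spacer fused to a Streptococcus pyogenes Cas9 guide scaffold, annotated as a tracrRNA fragment. A separate mouse PGK promoter drives puromycin N-acetyltransferase linked by a 2A peptide (per the construct name) to TagBFP, so transduced cells can be selected with puromycin and tracked by blue fluorescence. A WPRE after this cassette enhances transcript expression.

The vector encodes no Cas9, so it is meant for cells that supply the nuclease separately. Its recorded purpose is expression of a guide targeting ARID1A, and the associated work concerns the role of the canonical BAF complex in human T-cell acute lymphoblastic leukemia.
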