Addgene plasmid #200468: pKLV2-U6gRNA5(ARID1A(44))-PGKpuro2ABFP-W
Purpose: Lentiviral vector expressing gRNA targeting human ARID1A
Depositing lab: Kosuke Yusa. Depositing organization: Kyoto University, Institute for Life and Medical Sciences. Publication: Canonical BAF complex regulates the oncogenic program in human T-cell acute lymphoblastic leukemia. Aoki K, Hyuga M, Tarumoto Y, Nishibuchi G, Ueda A, Ochi Y, Sugino S, Mikami T, Kobushi H, Kato I, Akahane K, Inukai T, Takaori-Kondo A, Takita J, Ogawa S, Yusa K. Blood. 2023 Nov 3:blood.2023020857. doi: 10.1182/blood.2023020857. PubMed 37922452.
Backbone
  Vector backbone: pKLV2-U6gRNA5(BbsI)-PGKpuro2ABFP-W
  Backbone manufacturer: addgene
  Backbone size w/o insert (bp): 8648
  Total vector size (bp): 8650
  Vector type: Lentiviral
  Selectable markers: Puromycin
Growth in bacteria
  Bacterial resistance: Ampicillin, 100 μg/mL
  Growth temperature: 37°C
  Growth strain: NEB Stable
  Copy number: Unknown
Gene/Insert
  Gene/Insert name: ARID1A(44)
  gRNA/shRNA sequence: AGGGCAAACTGCCCAGTGT
  Species: H. sapiens (human)
  Entrez Gene: ARID1A (a.k.a. B120, BAF250, BAF250a, BM029, C1orf4, CSS2, ELD, MRD14, OSA1, P270, SMARCF1, hELD, hOSA1)
  Cloning method: Restriction Enzyme; 5′ cloning site BbsI (destroyed during cloning); 3′ cloning site BbsI (destroyed during cloning)
  Sequencing primers: 5′ AGATAATTAGAATTAATTTGACTG
Terms and licenses: Academic/Nonprofit Terms; Industry Terms: Not Available to Industry
How to cite: pKLV2-U6gRNA5(ARID1A(44))-PGKpuro2ABFP-W was a gift from Kosuke Yusa (Addgene plasmid # 200468 ; http://n2t.net/addgene:200468 ; RRID:Addgene_200468)
